>Addgene plasmid #170997 | PMP34-hLOV-TEVcs-GAL4bd-VP64-V5 | addgene full sequence | sequence record 335896 | Addgene NGS Result
AGCTTGGAGCGAACGACCTACACCGAACTGAGATACCTACAGCGTGAGCTATGAGAAAGCGCCACGCTTC
CCGAAGGGAGAAAGGCGGACAGGTATCCGGTAAGCGGCAGGGTCGGAACAGGAGAGCGCACGAGGGAGCT
TCCAGGGGGAAACGCCTGGTATCTTTATAGTCCTGTCGGGTTTCGCCACCTCTGACTTGAGCGTCGATTT
TTGTGATGCTCGTCAGGGGGGCGGAGCCTATGGAAAAACGCCAGCAACGCGGCCTTTTTACGGTTCCTGG
CCTTTTGCTGGCCTTTTGCTCACATGTTCTTTCCTGCGTTATCCCCTGATTCTGTGGATAACCGTATTAC
CGCCTTTGAGTGAGCTGATACCGCTCGCCGCAGCCGAACGACCGAGCGCAGCGAGTCAGTGAGCGAGGAA
GCGGAAGAGCGCCCAATACGCAAACCGCCTCTCCCCGCGCGTTGGCCGATTCATTAATGCAGCTGGCACG
ACAGGTTTCCCGACTGGAAAGCGGGCAGTGAGCGCAACGCAATTAATGTGAGTTAGCTCACTCATTAGGC
ACCCCAGGCTTTACACTTTATGCTTCCGGCTCGTATGTTGTGTGGAATTGTGAGCGGATAACAATTTCAC
ACAGGAAACAGCTATGACCATGATTACGCCAAGCGCGCAATTAACCCTCACTAAAGGGAACAAAAGCTGG
AGCTGCAAGCTTAATGTAGTCTTATGCAATACTCTTGTAGTCTTGCAACATGGTAACGATGAGTTAGCAA
CATGCCTTACAAGGAGAGAAAAAGCACCGTGCATGCCGATTGGTGGAAGTAAGGTGGTACGATCGTGCCT
TATTAGGAAGGCAACAGACGGGTCTGACATGGATTGGACGAACCACTGAATTGCCGCATTGCAGAGATAT
TGTATTTAAGTGCCTAGCTCGATACATAAACGGGTCTCTCTGGTTAGACCAGATCTGAGCCTGGGAGCTC
TCTGGCTAACTAGGGAACCCACTGCTTAAGCCTCAATAAAGCTTGCCTTGAGTGCTTCAAGTAGTGTGTG
CCCGTCTGTTGTGTGACTCTGGTAACTAGAGATCCCTCAGACCCTTTTAGTCAGTGTGGAAAATCTCTAG
CAGTGGCGCCCGAACAGGGACTTGAAAGCGAAAGGGAAACCAGAGGAGCTCTCTCGACGCAGGACTCGGC
TTGCTGAAGCGCGCACGGCAAGAGGCGAGGGGCGGCGACTGGTGAGTACGCCAAAAATTTTGACTAGCGG
AGGCTAGAAGGAGAGAGATGGGTGCGAGAGCGTCAGTATTAAGCGGGGGAGAATTAGATCGCGATGGGAA
AAAATTCGGTTAAGGCCAGGGGGAAAGAAAAAATATAAATTAAAACATATAGTATGGGCAAGCAGGGAGC
TAGAACGATTCGCAGTTAATCCTGGCCTGTTAGAAACATCAGAAGGCTGTAGACAAATACTGGGACAGCT
ACAACCATCCCTTCAGACAGGATCAGAAGAACTTAGATCATTATATAATACAGTAGCAACCCTCTATTGT
GTGCATCAAAGGATAGAGATAAAAGACACCAAGGAAGCTTTAGACAAGATAGAGGAAGAGCAAAACAAAA
GTAAGACCACCGCACAGCAAGCGGCCGCTGATCTTCAGACCTGGAGGAGGAGATATGAGGGACAATTGGA
GAAGTGAATTATATAAATATAAAGTAGTAAAAATTGAACCATTAGGAGTAGCACCCACCAAGGCAAAGAG
AAGAGTGGTGCAGAGAGAAAAAAGAGCAGTGGGAATAGGAGCTTTGTTCCTTGGGTTCTTGGGAGCAGCA
GGAAGCACTATGGGCGCAGCGTCAATGACGCTGACGGTACAGGCCAGACAATTATTGTCTGGTATAGTGC
AGCAGCAGAACAATTTGCTGAGGGCTATTGAGGCGCAACAGCATCTGTTGCAACTCACAGTCTGGGGCAT
CAAGCAGCTCCAGGCAAGAATCCTGGCTGTGGAAAGATACCTAAAGGATCAACAGCTCCTGGGGATTTGG
GGTTGCTCTGGAAAACTCATTTGCACCACTGCTGTGCCTTGGAATGCTAGTTGGAGTAATAAATCTCTGG
AACAGATTTGGAATCACACGACCTGGATGGAGTGGGACAGAGAAATTAACAATTACACAAGCTTAATACA
CTCCTTAATTGAAGAATCGCAAAACCAGCAAGAAAAGAATGAACAAGAATTATTGGAATTAGATAAATGG
GCAAGTTTGTGGAATTGGTTTAACATAACAAATTGGCTGTGGTATATAAAATTATTCATAATGATAGTAG
GAGGCTTGGTAGGTTTAAGAATAGTTTTTGCTGTACTTTCTATAGTGAATAGAGTTAGGCAGGGATATTC
ACCATTATCGTTTCAGACCCACCTCCCAACCCCGAGGGGACCATTGCGCCTTTTCCAAGGCAGCCCTGGG
TTTGCGCAGGGACGCGGCTGCTCTGGGCGTGGTTCCGGGAAACGCAGCGGCGCCGACCCTGGGTCTCGCA
CATTCTTCACGTCCGTTCGCAGCGTCACCCGGATCTTCGCCGCTACCCTTGTGGGCCCCCCGGCGACGCT
TCCTGCTCCGCCCCTAAGTCGGGAAGGTTCCTTGCGGTTCGCGGCGTGCCGGACGTGACAAACGGAAGCC
GCACGTCTCACTAGTACCCTCGCAGACGGACAGCGCCAGGGAGCAATGGCAGCGCGCCGACCGCGATGGG
CTGTGGCCAATAGCGGCTGCTCAGCAGGGCGCGCCGAGAGCAGCGGCCGGGAAGGGGCGGTGCGGGAGGC
GGGGTGTGGGGCGGTAGTGTGGGCCCTGTTCCTGCCCGCGCGGTGTTCCGCATTCTGCAAGCCTCCGGAG
CGCACGTCGGCAGTCGGCTCCCTCGTTGACCGAATCACCGACCTCTCTCCCCAGGGGGTACCACCATGAA
AAAGCCTGAACTCACCGCTACCTCTGTCGAGAAGTTTCTGATCGAAAAGTTCGACAGCGTCTCCGACCTG
ATGCAGCTCTCCGAGGGCGAAGAATCTCGGGCTTTCAGCTTCGATGTGGGAGGGCGTGGATATGTCCTGC
GGGTGAATAGCTGCGCCGATGGTTTCTACAAAGATCGCTATGTTTATCGGCACTTTGCATCCGCCGCTCT
CCCTATTCCCGAAGTGCTTGACATTGGGGAGTTCAGCGAGAGCCTGACCTATTGCATCTCCCGCCGTGCA
CAGGGTGTCACCTTGCAAGACCTGCCTGAAACCGAACTGCCCGCTGTTCTCCAGCCCGTCGCCGAGGCCA
TGGATGCCATCGCTGCCGCCGATCTTAGCCAGACCAGCGGGTTCGGCCCATTCGGACCTCAAGGAATCGG
TCAATACACTACATGGCGCGATTTCATCTGCGCTATTGCTGATCCCCATGTGTATCACTGGCAAACTGTG
ATGGACGACACCGTCAGTGCCTCCGTCGCCCAGGCTCTCGATGAGCTGATGCTTTGGGCCGAGGACTGCC
CCGAAGTCCGGCACCTCGTGCACGCCGATTTCGGCTCCAACAATGTCCTGACCGACAATGGCCGCATAAC
AGCCGTCATTGACTGGAGCGAGGCCATGTTCGGGGATTCCCAATACGAGGTCGCCAACATCTTCTTCTGG
AGGCCCTGGTTGGCTTGTATGGAGCAGCAGACCCGCTACTTCGAGCGGAGGCATCCCGAGCTTGCAGGAT
CTCCTCGGCTCCGGGCTTATATGCTCCGCATTGGTCTTGACCAACTCTATCAGAGCTTGGTTGACGGCAA
TTTCGATGATGCAGCTTGGGCTCAGGGTCGCTGCGACGCAATCGTCCGGTCCGGAGCCGGGACTGTCGGG
CGTACACAAATCGCCCGCAGAAGCGCTGCCGTCTGGACCGATGGCTGTGTGGAAGTGCTCGCCGATAGTG
GAAACAGACGCCCCAGCACTCGTCCTAGGGCAAAGGATCTGCAGTAATGAGAATTCTAGATCTTGAGACA
AATGGCAGTATTCATCCACAATTTTAAAAGAAAAGGGGGGATTGGGGGGTACAGTGCAGGGGAAAGAATA
GTAGACATAATAGCAACAGACATACAAACTAAAGAATTACAAAAACAAATTACAAAAATTCAAAATTTTC
GGGTTTATTACAGGGACCCCGGGGGCTCCGGTGCCCGTCAGTGGGCAGAGCGCACATCGCCCACAGTCCC
CGAGAAGTTGGGGGGAGGGGTCGGCAATTGAACCGGTGCCTAGAGAAGGTGGCGCGGGGTAAACTGGGAA
AGTGATGTCGTGTACTGGCTCCGCCTTTTTCCCGAGGGTGGGGGAGAACCGTATATAAGTGCAGTAGTCG
CCGTGAACGTTCTTTTTCGCAACGGGTTTGCCGCCAGAACACAGGTAAGTGCCGTGTGTGGTTCCCGCGG
GCCTGGCCTCTTTACGGGTTATGGCCCTTGCGTGCCTTGAATTACTTCCACCTGGCTGCAGTACGTGATT
CTTGATCCCGAGCTTCGGGTTGGAAGTGGGTGGGAGAGTTCGAGGCCTTGCGCTTAAGGAGCCCCTTCGC
CTCGTGCTTGAGTTGAGGCCTGGCCTGGGCGCTGGGGCCGCCGCGTGCGAATCTGGTGGCACCTTCGCGC
CTGTCTCGCTGCTTTCGATAAGTCTCTAGCCATTTAAAATTTTTGATGACCTGCTGCGACGCTTTTTTTC
TGGCAAGATAGTCTTGTAAATGCGGGCCAAGATCTGCACACTGGTATTTCGGTTTTTGGGGCCGCGGGCG
GCGACGGGGCCCGTGCGTCCCAGCGCACATGTTCGGCGAGGCGGGGCCTGCGAGCGCGGCCACCGAGAAT
CGGACGGGGGTAGTCTCAAGCTGGCCGGCCTGCTCTGGTGCCTGGCCTCGCGCCGCCGTGTATCGCCCCG
CCCTGGGCGGCAAGGCTGGCCCGGTCGGCACCAGTTGCGTGAGCGGAAAGATGGCCGCTTCCCGGCCCTG
CTGCAGGGAGCTCAAAATGAAGGACGCGGCGCTCGGGAGAGCGGGCGGGTGAGTCACCCACACAAAGGAA
AAGGGCCTTTCCGTCCTCAGCCGTCGCTTCATGTGACTCCACGGAGTACCGGGCGCCGTCCAGGCACCTC
GATTAGTTCTCGAGCTTTTGGAGTACGTCGTCTTTAGGTTGGGGGGAGGGGTTTTATGCGATGGAGTTTC
CCCACACTGAGTGGGTGGAGACTGAAGTTAGGCCAGCTTGGCACTTGATGTAATTCTCCTTGGAATTTGC
CCTTTTTGAGTTTGGATCTTGGTTCATTCTCAAGCCTCAGACAGTGGTTCAAAGTTTTTTTCTTCCATTT
CAGGTGTCGTGAGCTAGCGCCACCATGGCTTCCGTGCTGTCCTACGAAAGCCTGGTCCACGCCGTGGCCG
GAGCCGTGGGAAGCGTGACAGCAATGACAGTGTTTTTTCCCCTGGATACAGCTAGACTTCGACTTCAGGT
TGATGAGAAAAGAAAATCCAAAACTACACACATGGTGCTCCTGGAGATCATTAAAGAAGAAGGACTCCTG
GCACCATATCGAGGGTGGTTTCCAGTGATTTCCAGTCTCTGCTGCTCCAATTTTGTCTATTTCTACACTT
TTAATAGCCTCAAAGCACTCTGGGTCAAAGGTCAACATTCTACCACTGGAAAAGATCTGGTAGTTGGGTT
TGTTGCAGGAGTGGTTAATGTGTTGCTAACAACTCCACTCTGGGTGGTAAACACCAGACTGAAGCTTCAA
GGAGCAAAATTTAGGAATGAAGACATTGTACCAACAAACTACAAAGGTATCATTGATGCTTTTCATCAGA
TCATTCGCGATGAAGGAATCTCGGCTTTATGGAATGGCACATTTCCCTCATTGCTGTTGGTCTTCAATCC
TGCCATCCAGTTCATGTTTTATGAAGGTTTAAAACGGCAGCTTTTAAAGAAACGGATGAAGCTTTCTTCC
TTGGATGTGTTCATCATTGGTGCAGTAGCCAAAGCGATTGCCACCACGGTGACCTATCCCCTGCAGACGG
TACAGTCAATTCTGAGGTTTGGGCGTCATAGACTAAACCCAGAAAACAGAACATTGGGAAGTCTTCGGAA
TATTCTCTATCTTCTTCACCAACGAGTAAGACGTTTTGGAATAATGGGACTCTACAAAGGCCTTGAAGCC
AAACTGCTGCAGACAGTCCTCACTGCTGCTCTCATGTTCCTTGTTTATGAGAAACTGACAGCTGCCACCT
TCACAGTTATGGGGCTGAAGCGTGCACACCAACACATCGATGAGCTGGCCGAGAAGCTGGCCGGCCTGGA
CATCAACGGTGGAACCGGTGAGTTTCGGGCAACCACACTGGAACGGATCGAGAAAAGCTTCGTGATTACT
GATCCGAGACTGCCTGACAACCCAATCATTTTTGTGAGCGATTCCTTCCTGCAGCTGACAGAATATTCTC
GGGAAGAGATCCTGGGGCGCAATTGCCGTTTTCTGCAGGGACCCGAGACAGACCGTGCCACTGTTCGGAA
AATCAGAGATGCTATTGACAACCAGACTGAAGTGACCGTTCAGCTGATCAATTATACCAAGAGCGGCAAG
AAGTTCTGGAACGTGTTCCACCTGCAGCCGATGCGCGATTATAAGGGCGACGTCCAGTACTTCATTGGCG
TGCAGCTGGATGGCACCGAACGTCTTCATGGCGCCGCTGAGCGTGAGGCGGTCTGCCTGGTCAAAAAGAC
AGCCTTTCAGATTGCTGAGAACCTGTACTTCCAGATGGGCGGAGGATCCGGTAGCGGAGGATCAGGCTCC
TCTAAACTTTTGTCCTCTATAGAGCAAGCCTGTGATATATGCCGACTTAAGAAATTGAAGTGTAGCAAAG
AGAAACCGAAGTGTGCGAAATGTTTGAAAAACAATTGGGAGTGTAGGTATTCCCCAAAAACTAAGAGATC
ACCACTCACCAGGGCTCATTTGACTGAGGTTGAGTCACGGCTGGAGAGACTGGAGCAGCTGTTCCTCCTG
ATATTTCCTAGAGAAGATTTGGACATGATACTGAAAATGGATTCTTTGCAAGACATAAAAGCCCTTCTGA
CGGGGCTGTTTGTCCAGGATAATGTCAACAAGGATGCAGTAACTGATCGCTTGGCTTCCGTAGAGACAGA
CATGCCATTGACACTGCGGCAACACCGAATTTCTGCTACTTCCAGCTCAGAGGAATCATCCAATAAGGGT
CAAAGGCAGCTGACCGTTTCGGGAGGAGGTGGAAGCGGAGGAGGAGGAAGCGGAGGAGGAGGTAGCGGAC
CTAAGAAAAAGAGGAAGGTGGCGGCCGCTGGATCCGATGCTTTAGACGATTTTGACTTAGATATGCTTGG
TTCAGACGCGTTAGACGACTTCGACCTAGACATGTTAGGCTCAGATGCATTGGACGACTTCGATTTAGAT
ATGTTGGGCTCCGATGCCCTAGATGACTTTGATCTAGATATGCTAGGTAGTGGCAAGCCGATCCCTAACC
CTCTGCTGGGCCTGGACAGCACTTAGGAATTCGATATCATCGGTAATCAACCTCTGGATTACAAAATTTG
TGAAAGATTGACTGGTATTCTTAACTATGTTGCTCCTTTTACGCTATGTGGATACGCTGCTTTAATGCCT
TTGTATCATGCTATTGCTTCCCGTATGGCTTTCATTTTCTCCTCCTTGTATAAATCCTGGTTGCTGTCTC
TTTATGAGGAGTTGTGGCCCGTTGTCAGGCAACGTGGCGTGGTGTGCACTGTGTTTGCTGACGCAACCCC
CACTGGTTGGGGCATTGCCACCACCTGTCAGCTCCTTTCCGGGACTTTCGCTTTCCCCCTCCCTATTGCC
ACGGCGGAACTCATCGCCGCCTGCCTTGCCCGCTGCTGGACAGGGGCTCGGCTGTTGGGCACTGACAATT
CCGTGGTGTTGTCGGGGAAATCATCGTCCTTTCCTTGGCTGCTCGCCTGTGTTGCCACCTGGATTCTGCG
CGGGACGTCCTTCTGCTACGTCCCTTCGGCCCTCAATCCAGCGGACCTTCCTTCCCGCGGCCTGCTGCCG
GCTCTGCGGCCTCTTCCGCGTCTTCGCCTTCGCCCTCAGACGAGTCGGATCTCCCTTTGGGCCGCCTCCC
CGCGTCGACTTTAAGACCAATGACTTACAAGGCAGCTGTAGATCTTAGCCACTTTTTAAAAGAAAAGGGG
GGACTGGAAGGGCTAATTCACTCCCAACGAAGACAAGATCTGCTTTTTGCTTGTACTGGGTCTCTCTGGT
TAGACCAGATCTGAGCCTGGGAGCTCTCTGGCTAACTAGGGAACCCACTGCTTAAGCCTCAATAAAGCTT
GCCTTGAGTGCTTCAAGTAGTGTGTGCCCGTCTGTTGTGTGACTCTGGTAACTAGAGATCCCTCAGACCC
TTTTAGTCAGTGTGGAAAATCTCTAGCAGTACGTATAGTAGTTCATGTCATCTTATTATTCAGTATTTAT
AACTTGCAAAGAAATGAATATCAGAGAGTGAGAGGAACTTGTTTATTGCAGCTTATAATGGTTACAAATA
AAGCAATAGCATCACAAATTTCACAAATAAAGCATTTTTTTCACTGCATTCTAGTTGTGGTTTGTCCAAA
CTCATCAATGTATCTTATCATGTCTGGCTCTAGCTATCCCGCCCCTAACTCCGCCCATCCCGCCCCTAAC
TCCGCCCAGTTCCGCCCATTCTCCGCCCCATGGCTGACTAATTTTTTTTATTTATGCAGAGGCCGAGGCC
GCCTCGGCCTCTGAGCTATTCCAGAAGTAGTGAGGAGGCTTTTTTGGAGGCCTAGGGACGTACCCAATTC
GCCCTATAGTGAGTCGTATTACGCGCGCTCACTGGCCGTCGTTTTACAACGTCGTGACTGGGAAAACCCT
GGCGTTACCCAACTTAATCGCCTTGCAGCACATCCCCCTTTCGCCAGCTGGCGTAATAGCGAAGAGGCCC
GCACCGATCGCCCTTCCCAACAGTTGCGCAGCCTGAATGGCGAATGGG
[77 nt withheld, positions 9009-9085]
A
[46 nt withheld, positions 9087-9132]
C
[91 nt withheld, positions 9134-9224]
A
[49 nt withheld, positions 9226-9274]
CCTTTGACGTTGGAGTCCACGTTCTTT
[37 nt withheld, positions 9302-9338]
ACCCTATCTCGGTCTATTCTTTTGATTTATAAGGGATTTTGCCGATTTCGGCCTATTGGTTAAAAAATGA
GCTGATTTAACAAAAATTTAACGCGAATTTTAACAAAATATTAACGCTTACAATTTAGGTGGCACTTTTC
GGGGAAATGTGCGCGGAACCCCTATTTGTTTATTTTTCTAAATACATTCAAATATGTATCCGCTCATGAG
ACAATAACCCTGATAAATGCTTCAATAATATTGAAAAAGGAAGAGTATGAGTATTCAACATTTCCGTGTC
GCCCTTATTCCCTTTTTTGCGGCATTTTGCCTTCCTGTTTTTGCTCACCCAGAAACGCTGGTGAAAGTAA
AAGATGCTGAAGATCAGTTGGGTGCACGAGTGGGTTACATCGAACTGGATCTCAACAGCGGTAAGATCCT
TGAGAGTTTTCGCCCCGAAGAACGTTTTCCAATGATGAGCACTTTTAAAGTTCTGCTATGTGGCGCGGTA
TTATCCCGTATTGACGCCGGGCAAGAGCAACTCGGTCGCCGCATACACTATTCTCAGAATGACTTGGTTG
AGTACTCACCAGTCACAGAAAAGCATCTTACGGATGGCATGACAGTAAGAGAATTATGCAGTGCTGCCAT
AACCATGAGTGATAACACTGCGGCCAACTTACTTCTGACAACGATCGGAGGACCGAAGGAGCTAACCGCT
TTTTTGCACAACATGGGGGATCATGTAACTCGCCTTGATCGTTGGGAACCGGAGCTGAATGAAGCCATAC
CAAACGACGAGCGTGACACCACGATGCCTGTAGCAATGGCAACAACGTTGCGCAAACTATTAACTGGCGA
ACTACTTACTCTAGCTTCCCGGCAACAATTAATAGACTGGATGGAGGCGGATAAAGTTGCAGGACCACTT
CTGCGCTCGGCCCTTCCGGCTGGCTGGTTTATTGCTGATAAATCTGGAGCCGGTGAGCGTGGGTCTCGCG
GTATCATTGCAGCACTGGGGCCAGATGGTAAGCCCTCCCGTATCGTAGTTATCTACACGACGGGGAGTCA
GGCAACTATGGATGAACGAAATAGACAGATCGCTGAGATAGGTGCCTCACTGATTAAGCATTGGTAACTG
TCAGACCAAGTTTACTCATATATACTTTAGATTGATTTAAAACTTCATTTTTAATTTAAAAGGATCTAGG
TGAAGATCCTTTTTGATAATCTCATGACCAAAATCCCTTAACGTGAGTTTTCGTTCCACTGAGCGTCAGA
CCCCGTAGAAAAGATCAAAGGATCTTCTTGAGATCCTTTTTTTCTGCGCGTAATCTGCTGCTTGCAAACA
AAAAAACCACCGCTACCAGCGGTGGTTTGTTTGCCGGATCAAGAGCTACCAACTCTTTTTCCGAAGGTAA
CTGGCTTCAGCAGAGCGCAGATACCAAATACTGTTCTTCTAGTGTAGCCGTAGTTAGGCCACCACTTCAA
GAACTCTGTAGCACCGCCTACATACCTCGCTCTGCTAATCCTGTTACCAGTGGCTGCTGCCAGTGGCGAT
AAGTCGTGTCTTACCGGGTTGGACTCAAGACGATAGTTACCGGATAAGGCGCAGCGGTCGGGCTGAACGG
GGGGTTCGTGCACACAGCCC
Features (pLannotate 1.2.2; 33 found; start..end, strand, type, name):
    429..521     +  CDS            lacI (fragment): lac repressor; lacI; The lac repressor binds to the lac operator to inhibit transcription in E. coli. This inhibition can be relieved by adding lactose or isopropyl-β-D-thiogalactopyranoside (IPTG).
    534..555     +  protein_bind   CAP binding site: CAP binding activates transcription in the presence of cAMP. E. coli catabolite activator protein
    570..600     +  promoter       lac promoter: promoter for the E. coli lac operon
    604..626     +  protein_bind   lac operator (fragment): The lac repressor binds to the lac operator to inhibit transcription in E. coli. This inhibition can be relieved by adding lactose or isopropyl-β-D-thiogalactopyranoside (IPTG). lac repressor encoded by lacI
    669..687     +  promoter       T3 promoter: promoter for bacteriophage T3 RNA polymerase
    715..941     +  promoter       RSV promoter: Rous sarcoma virus enhancer/promoter
    942..1122    +  LTR            5' LTR (truncated): truncated 5' long terminal repeat (LTR) from HIV-1
   1169..1294    +  misc_feature   HIV-1 Ψ: packaging signal of human immunodeficiency virus type 1
   1278..1641    +  CDS            HIV-1 gag (fragment): gag protein from human immunodeficiency virus 1; gag
   1787..2020    +  misc_feature   RRE: The Rev response element (RRE) of HIV-1 allows for Rev-dependent mRNA export from the nucleus to the cytoplasm.
   2397..2422    +  CDS            Rev (fragment): human immunodeficiency virus 1 (HIV-1) Rev protein; rev; enhances nuclear export of unspliced and incompletely spliced viral mRNAs
   2424..2924    +  promoter       hPGK promoter: human phosphoglycerate kinase 1 promoter
   2936..3957    +  CDS            HygR (fragment): hygromycin B phosphotransferase confers resistance to hygromycin
   4012..4129    +  misc_feature   cPPT/CTS: central polypurine tract and central termination sequence of HIV-1
   4173..4384    +  promoter       EF-1α core promoter: core promoter for human elongation factor EF-1α
   4385..4494    +  intron         EF-1α intron A (fragment): intron upstream of the start codon of human EF-1α
   5120..5323    +  intron         EF-1α intron A: truncated intron upstream of the start codon of human EF-1α
   5345..6265    +  CDS            SLC25A17: PM34_HUMAN - Also known as PMP34. Experimental evidence at protein level: Swiss-Prot protein existence level 1. Peroxisomal transporter for multiple cofactors like coenzyme A (CoA), flavin adenine dinucleotide (FAD), flavin mononucleotide (FMN) and nucleotide adenosine monophosphate (AMP), and to a lesser extent for nicotinamide adenine dinucleotide (NAD(+)), adenosine diphosphate (ADP) and adenosine 3',5'-diphosphate (PAP). May catalyze the transport of free CoA, FAD and NAD(+) from the cytosol into the peroxisomal matrix by a counter-exchange mechanism. Inhibited by pyridoxal 5'- phosphate a
   6347..6664    +  CDS            miniSOG: miniSOG is a basic (constitutively fluorescent) cyan fluorescent protein published in 2011, derived from Arabidopsis thaliana. It requires the cofactor flavin for fluorescence.
   6794..7231    +  CDS            GAL4 (fragment): GAL4_YEAST - Experimental evidence at protein level: Swiss-Prot protein existence level 1. This protein is a positive regulator for the gene expression of the galactose-induced genes such as GAL1, GAL2, GAL7, GAL10, and MEL1 which code for the enzymes used to convert galactose to glucose. It recognizes a 17 base pair sequence in (5'-CGGRNNRCYNYNCNCCG-3') the upstream activating sequence (UAS-G) of these genes. From Saccharomyces cerevisiae (strain ATCC 204508 / S288c) (Baker's yeast).
   7325..7347    +  CDS            VP48 (fragment): 3 tandem repeats of the minimal activation domain of herpes simplex virus VP16 (Cheng et al., 2013)
   7475..7500    +  misc_feature   12Pktag (fragment)
   7535..8123    +  misc_feature   WPRE: woodchuck hepatitis virus posttranscriptional regulatory element
   8174..8193    +  misc_feature   cPPT/CTS (fragment): central polypurine tract and central termination sequence of HIV-1
   8195..8428    +  LTR            3' LTR (ΔU3): self-inactivating 3' long terminal repeat (LTR) from HIV-1
   8506..8627    +  polyA_signal   SV40 poly(A) signal: SV40 polyadenylation signal
   8667..8802    +  rep_origin     SV40 ori: SV40 origin of replication
   8823..8841    -  promoter       T7 promoter: promoter for bacteriophage T7 RNA polymerase
   8849..9004    +  CDS            lacZα (fragment): LacZα fragment of β-galactosidase; lacZ fragment
   9009..9464    +  rep_origin     f1 ori (sequence partly withheld): f1 bacteriophage origin of replication; arrow indicates direction of (+) strand synthesis
   9490..9594    +  promoter       AmpR promoter: bla
   9595..10455   +  CDS            AmpR: β-lactamase; bla; confers resistance to ampicillin, carbenicillin, and related antibiotics
  10626..246     +  rep_origin     ori (across the origin): high-copy-number ColE1/pMB1/pBR322/pUC origin of replication
