[The description below was written by a language model from this plasmid's Addgene catalogue record and pLannotate feature annotations shown in this document.]
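Description:
PMP34-hLOV-TEVcs-GAL4bd-VP64-V5 is a third-generation-style, self-inactivating lentiviral expression plasmid built on the pLX208 backbone. It encodes the peroxisome-targeted transcription factor component of the HiLITR system, a transcriptional reporter of protein localization. In bacteria it is maintained through a high-copy ColE1/pUC-type origin with ampicillin resistance, and an f1 origin is also present. The viral portion consists of an RSV promoter-driven truncated HIV-1 5' LTR, the Ψ packaging signal with a gag fragment, the RRE, a cPPT/CTS, a WPRE and a ΔU3 3' LTR followed by an SV40 poly(A) signal. These elements allow packaging into lentiviral particles and stable integration in mammalian cells. A human PGK promoter drives a hygromycin phosphotransferase gene for selection of transduced cells.

The payload is expressed from the EF-1α promoter with its intron A. It is a synthetic fusion of about 2.2 kb, beginning with full-length human PMP34 (SLC25A17), a peroxisomal membrane transporter used here as the targeting sequence. This is followed by a nuclear export signal, the hLOV light-sensing domain, a TEV protease cleavage site, the GAL4 DNA-binding domain, the VP64 activation domain and a C-terminal V5 epitope. The automated annotation labels the LOV region as miniSOG, which is probably a homology match because miniSOG is itself a LOV-derived protein. It also detects VP64 and V5 only as short fragments of related features.

The architecture implies that the transcription factor stays tethered at the peroxisome, with the LOV domain gating access to the cleavage site until illumination. Cleavage by a nearby TEV protease, supplied separately, would then release GAL4-VP64 to activate a UAS-driven reporter. The associated work applied such constructs in high-throughput CRISPRi screens for regulators of membrane protein trafficking.
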