Addgene plasmid #170997: PMP34-hLOV-TEVcs-GAL4bd-VP64-V5
Purpose: HiLITR transcription factor with full-length PMP34 targeting sequence (Peroxisome)
Depositing lab: Alice Ting. Depositing organization: Stanford University. Publication: An engineered transcriptional reporter of protein localization identifies regulators of mitochondrial and ER membrane protein trafficking in high-throughput CRISPRi screens. Coukos RW, Yao D, Sanchez ML, Strand ET, Olive ME, Udeshi ND, Weissman JS, Carr SA, Bassik MC, Ting AY. Elife. 2021 Aug 20;10. pii: 69142. doi: 10.7554/eLife.69142. PubMed 34414886.
Backbone
  Vector backbone: pLX208
  Backbone size w/o insert (bp): 9000
  Vector type: Mammalian Expression, Lentiviral, Synthetic Biology
  Selectable markers: Hygromycin
Growth in bacteria
  Bacterial resistance: Ampicillin, 100 μg/mL
  Growth temperature: 37°C
  Growth strain: NEB Stable
  Copy number: High Copy
Gene/Insert
  Gene/Insert name: PMP34(FL)-NNES-hLOV-TEVcs(ENLYFQ-M)-GAL4bd-VP64-V5 (alt name: SLC25A17)
  Species: Synthetic
  Insert size (bp): 2200
  Entrez Gene: SLC25A17 (a.k.a. PMP34)
  Promoter: Ef1-alpha
  Tag / fusion protein: V5 (C terminal on backbone)
  Cloning method: Gibson Cloning
Terms and licenses: Academic/Nonprofit Terms; Industry Terms: Not Available to Industry
How to cite: PMP34-hLOV-TEVcs-GAL4bd-VP64-V5 was a gift from Alice Ting (Addgene plasmid # 170997 ; http://n2t.net/addgene:170997 ; RRID:Addgene_170997)
